Addgene plasmid #90678: ELAVL1 E5.3 gRNA
Purpose: 3rd generation lentiviral gRNA plasmid targeting human ELAVL1
Depositing lab: Iain Cheeseman. Depositing organization: Whitehead Institute for Biomedical Research. Publication: Large-Scale Analysis of CRISPR/Cas9 Cell-Cycle Knockouts Reveals the Diversity of p53-Dependent Responses to Cell-Cycle Defects. McKinley KL, Cheeseman IM. Dev Cell. 2017 Feb 27;40(4):405-420.e2. doi: 10.1016/j.devcel.2017.01.012. Epub 2017 Feb 16. PubMed 28216383.
Backbone
  Vector backbone: pLenti-sgRNA
  Backbone manufacturer: Eric Lander & David Sabatini labs (Addgene plasmid #71409)
  Backbone size w/o insert (bp): 9151
  Vector type: Lentiviral, CRISPR
  Selectable markers: Puromycin
Growth in bacteria
  Bacterial resistance: Ampicillin, 100 μg/mL
  Growth temperature: 37°C
  Growth strain: NEB Stable
  Copy number: Unknown
Gene/Insert
  Gene/Insert name: ELAVL1 (Guide Designation E5.3) (alt name: pKMKO series)
  gRNA/shRNA sequence: CACCgACAGGCTTCGTAACTCATCC
  Species: H. sapiens (human)
  Promoter: U6
  Cloning method: Restriction Enzyme; 5′ cloning site BsmBI (destroyed during cloning); 3′ cloning site BsmBI (destroyed during cloning)
  Sequencing primers: 5′ hU6-F (5'-GAGGGCCTATTTCCCATGATT-3'); 3′ EF1a-R (5'-CACGGCGACTACTGCACTTA-3')
Terms and licenses: Academic/Nonprofit Terms; Industry Terms: Not Available to Industry
Depositor comments: Please note that gRNA target sequence listed is not strictly the 20nt spacer sequence, but also contains the 5' BsmBI overhang. For more information about knockout human cell lines generated using this plasmid, please see http://cellcycleknockouts.wi.mit.edu/ .
How to cite: ELAVL1 E5.3 gRNA was a gift from Iain Cheeseman (Addgene plasmid # 90678 ; http://n2t.net/addgene:90678 ; RRID:Addgene_90678)
