[The description below was written by a language model from this plasmid's Addgene catalogue record and pLannotate feature annotations shown in this document.]
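Description:
ELAVL1 E5.3 gRNA is a third-generation lentiviral CRISPR guide plasmid built on the pLenti-sgRNA backbone and designed to target human ELAVL1. It is propagated in E. coli through a high-copy ColE1/pUC-type origin with ampicillin selection (AmpR). The backbone also carries an f1 origin, an SV40 origin and poly(A) signal, and residual lac, T3 and T7 elements. The catalogue lists the empty backbone as 9,151 bp, whereas the sequenced record is 7,302 nt. This difference would fit loss of a stuffer fragment when the guide was cloned between the two BsmBI sites (both destroyed), although the record does not say this explicitly.

The lentiviral transfer cassette starts with an RSV promoter fused to a truncated HIV-1 5' LTR, which makes genomic RNA production Tat-independent. This is followed by the Ψ packaging signal with a gag fragment, the RRE for Rev-dependent nuclear export, and a cPPT/CTS. The cassette ends in a ΔU3 self-inactivating 3' LTR. Within it, a human U6 RNA polymerase III promoter drives the ELAVL1-specific spacer fused to the Streptococcus pyogenes sgRNA scaffold, which is annotated as a tracrRNA fragment. A separate EF-1α core promoter expresses puromycin N-acetyltransferase for selection of transduced mammalian cells, with a WPRE downstream to enhance transcript expression.

No Cas9 is encoded, so the nuclease must be supplied separately, for example by a Cas9-expressing cell line. The plasmid belongs to a guide series used to generate human knockout cell lines for a large-scale analysis of cell-cycle gene knockouts.
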