Features (pLannotate 1.2.2; 27 found; start..end, strand, type, name):
     58..79      +  protein_bind   CAP binding site: CAP binding activates transcription in the presence of cAMP. E. coli catabolite activator protein
     94..124     +  promoter       lac promoter: promoter for the E. coli lac operon
    132..148     +  protein_bind   lac operator: The lac repressor binds to the lac operator to inhibit transcription in E. coli. This inhibition can be relieved by adding lactose or isopropyl-β-D-thiogalactopyranoside (IPTG). lac repressor encoded by lacI
    193..211     +  promoter       T3 promoter: promoter for bacteriophage T3 RNA polymerase
    239..465     +  promoter       RSV promoter: Rous sarcoma virus enhancer/promoter
    466..646     +  LTR            5' LTR (truncated): truncated 5' long terminal repeat (LTR) from HIV-1
    693..818     +  misc_feature   HIV-1 Ψ: packaging signal of human immunodeficiency virus type 1
    802..1165    +  CDS            HIV-1 gag (fragment): gag protein from human immunodeficiency virus 1; gag
   1311..1544    +  misc_feature   RRE: The Rev response element (RRE) of HIV-1 allows for Rev-dependent mRNA export from the nucleus to the cytoplasm.
   1921..1947    +  CDS            Rev (fragment): human immunodeficiency virus 1 (HIV-1) Rev protein; rev; enhances nuclear export of unspliced and incompletely spliced viral mRNAs
   1951..2191    +  promoter       U6 promoter: RNA polymerase III promoter for human U6 snRNA
   2239..2306    +  misc_RNA       tracrRNA (fragment): trans-activating CRISPR RNA for the Streptococcus pyogenes CRISPR/Cas9 system
   2355..2472    +  misc_feature   cPPT/CTS: central polypurine tract and central termination sequence of HIV-1
   2541..2752    +  promoter       EF-1α core promoter: core promoter for human elongation factor EF-1α
   2778..3377    +  CDS            PuroR (fragment): puromycin N-acetyltransferase; pac from Streptomyces; confers resistance to puromycin
   3393..3981    +  misc_feature   WPRE: woodchuck hepatitis virus posttranscriptional regulatory element
   4032..4051    +  misc_feature   cPPT/CTS (fragment): central polypurine tract and central termination sequence of HIV-1
   4053..4286    +  LTR            3' LTR (ΔU3): self-inactivating 3' long terminal repeat (LTR) from HIV-1
   4364..4485    +  polyA_signal   SV40 poly(A) signal: SV40 polyadenylation signal
   4525..4660    +  rep_origin     SV40 ori: SV40 origin of replication
   4681..4699    -  promoter       T7 promoter: promoter for bacteriophage T7 RNA polymerase
   4707..4862    +  CDS            lacZα (fragment): LacZα fragment of β-galactosidase; lacZ fragment
   4867..5295    +  rep_origin     f1 ori (sequence partly withheld): f1 bacteriophage origin of replication; arrow indicates direction of (+) strand synthesis
   5348..5452    +  promoter       AmpR promoter: bla
   5453..6313    +  CDS            AmpR: β-lactamase; bla; confers resistance to ampicillin, carbenicillin, and related antibiotics
   6484..7072    +  rep_origin     ori: high-copy-number ColE1/pMB1/pBR322/pUC origin of replication
   7255..45      +  CDS            lacI (fragment) (across the origin): lac repressor; lacI; The lac repressor binds to the lac operator to inhibit transcription in E. coli. This inhibition can be relieved by adding lactose or isopropyl-β-D-thiogalactopyranoside (IPTG).
>Addgene plasmid #90678 | ELAVL1 E5.3 gRNA | addgene full sequence | sequence record 183182 | Addgene NGS Result
ATGCAGCTGGCACGACAGGTTTCCCGACTGGAAAGCGGGCAGTGAGCGCAACGCAATTAATGTGAGTTAG
CTCACTCATTAGGCACCCCAGGCTTTACACTTTATGCTTCCGGCTCGTATGTTGTGTGGAATTGTGAGCG
GATAACAATTTCACACAGGAAACAGCTATGACCATGATTACGCCAAGCGCGCAATTAACCCTCACTAAAG
GGAACAAAAGCTGGAGCTGCAAGCTTAATGTAGTCTTATGCAATACTCTTGTAGTCTTGCAACATGGTAA
CGATGAGTTAGCAACATGCCTTACAAGGAGAGAAAAAGCACCGTGCATGCCGATTGGTGGAAGTAAGGTG
GTACGATCGTGCCTTATTAGGAAGGCAACAGACGGGTCTGACATGGATTGGACGAACCACTGAATTGCCG
CATTGCAGAGATATTGTATTTAAGTGCCTAGCTCGATACATAAACGGGTCTCTCTGGTTAGACCAGATCT
GAGCCTGGGAGCTCTCTGGCTAACTAGGGAACCCACTGCTTAAGCCTCAATAAAGCTTGCCTTGAGTGCT
TCAAGTAGTGTGTGCCCGTCTGTTGTGTGACTCTGGTAACTAGAGATCCCTCAGACCCTTTTAGTCAGTG
TGGAAAATCTCTAGCAGTGGCGCCCGAACAGGGACTTGAAAGCGAAAGGGAAACCAGAGGAGCTCTCTCG
ACGCAGGACTCGGCTTGCTGAAGCGCGCACGGCAAGAGGCGAGGGGCGGCGACTGGTGAGTACGCCAAAA
ATTTTGACTAGCGGAGGCTAGAAGGAGAGAGATGGGTGCGAGAGCGTCAGTATTAAGCGGGGGAGAATTA
GATCGCGATGGGAAAAAATTCGGTTAAGGCCAGGGGGAAAGAAAAAATATAAATTAAAACATATAGTATG
GGCAAGCAGGGAGCTAGAACGATTCGCAGTTAATCCTGGCCTGTTAGAAACATCAGAAGGCTGTAGACAA
ATACTGGGACAGCTACAACCATCCCTTCAGACAGGATCAGAAGAACTTAGATCATTATATAATACAGTAG
CAACCCTCTATTGTGTGCATCAAAGGATAGAGATAAAAGACACCAAGGAAGCTTTAGACAAGATAGAGGA
AGAGCAAAACAAAAGTAAGACCACCGCACAGCAAGCGGCCGCTGATCTTCAGACCTGGAGGAGGAGATAT
GAGGGACAATTGGAGAAGTGAATTATATAAATATAAAGTAGTAAAAATTGAACCATTAGGAGTAGCACCC
ACCAAGGCAAAGAGAAGAGTGGTGCAGAGAGAAAAAAGAGCAGTGGGAATAGGAGCTTTGTTCCTTGGGT
TCTTGGGAGCAGCAGGAAGCACTATGGGCGCAGCGTCAATGACGCTGACGGTACAGGCCAGACAATTATT
GTCTGGTATAGTGCAGCAGCAGAACAATTTGCTGAGGGCTATTGAGGCGCAACAGCATCTGTTGCAACTC
ACAGTCTGGGGCATCAAGCAGCTCCAGGCAAGAATCCTGGCTGTGGAAAGATACCTAAAGGATCAACAGC
TCCTGGGGATTTGGGGTTGCTCTGGAAAACTCATTTGCACCACTGCTGTGCCTTGGAATGCTAGTTGGAG
TAATAAATCTCTGGAACAGATTTGGAATCACACGACCTGGATGGAGTGGGACAGAGAAATTAACAATTAC
ACAAGCTTAATACACTCCTTAATTGAAGAATCGCAAAACCAGCAAGAAAAGAATGAACAAGAATTATTGG
AATTAGATAAATGGGCAAGTTTGTGGAATTGGTTTAACATAACAAATTGGCTGTGGTATATAAAATTATT
CATAATGATAGTAGGAGGCTTGGTAGGTTTAAGAATAGTTTTTGCTGTACTTTCTATAGTGAATAGAGTT
AGGCAGGGATATTCACCATTATCGTTTCAGACCCACCTCCCAACCCCGAGGGGACCCAGAGAGGGCCTAT
TTCCCATGATTCCTTCATATTTGCATATACGATACAAGGCTGTTAGAGAGATAATTAGAATTAATTTGAC
TGTAAACACAAAGATATTAGTACAAAATACGTGACGTAGAAAGTAATAATTTCTTGGGTAGTTTGCAGTT
TTAAAATTATGTTTTAAAATGGACTATCATATGCTTACCGTAACTTGAAAGTATTTCGATTTCTTGGCTT
TATATATCTTGTGGAAAGGACGAAACACCGACAGGCTTCGTAACTCATCCGTTTAAGAGCTATGCTGGAA
ACAGCATAGCAAGTTTAAATAAGGCTAGTCCGTTATCAACTTGAAAAAGTGGCACCGAGTCGGTGCTTTT
TTTGAATTCTAGATCTTGAGACAAATGGCAGTATTCATCCACAATTTTAAAAGAAAAGGGGGGATTGGGG
GGTACAGTGCAGGGGAAAGAATAGTAGACATAATAGCAACAGACATACAAACTAAAGAATTACAAAAACA
AATTACAAAAATTCAAAATTTTCGGGTTTATTACAGGGACAGCAGAGATCCACTTTGGCGCCGGCTCGAG
TGGCTCCGGTGCCCGTCAGTGGGCAGAGCGCACATCGCCCACAGTCCCCGAGAAGTTGGGGGGAGGGGTC
GGCAATTGAACCGGTGCCTAGAGAAGGTGGCGCGGGGTAAACTGGGAAAGTGATGTCGTGTACTGGCTCC
GCCTTTTTCCCGAGGGTGGGGGAGAACCGTATATAAGTGCAGTAGTCGCCGTGAACGTTCTTTTTCGCAA
CGGGTTTGCCGCCAGAACACAGGTGTCGTGACGCGGGATCCGCCACCATGACCGAGTACAAGCCCACGGT
GCGCCTCGCCACCCGCGACGACGTCCCCAGGGCCGTACGCACCCTCGCCGCCGCGTTCGCCGACTACCCC
GCCACGCGCCACACCGTCGATCCGGACCGCCACATCGAGCGGGTCACCGAGCTGCAAGAACTCTTCCTCA
CGCGCGTCGGGCTCGACATCGGCAAGGTGTGGGTCGCGGACGACGGCGCCGCGGTGGCGGTCTGGACCAC
GCCGGAGAGCGTCGAAGCGGGGGCGGTGTTCGCCGAGATCGGCCCGCGCATGGCCGAGTTGAGCGGTTCC
CGGCTGGCCGCGCAGCAACAGATGGAAGGCCTCCTGGCGCCGCACCGGCCCAAGGAGCCCGCGTGGTTCC
TGGCCACCGTCGGAGTCTCGCCCGACCACCAGGGCAAGGGTCTGGGCAGCGCCGTCGTGCTCCCCGGAGT
GGAGGCGGCCGAGCGCGCCGGGGTGCCCGCCTTCCTGGAGACCTCCGCGCCCCGCAACCTCCCCTTCTAC
GAGCGGCTCGGCTTCACCGTCACCGCCGACGTCGAGGTGCCCGAAGGACCGCGCACCTGGTGCATGACCC
GCAAGCCCGGTGCCTGAACGCGTTAAGTCGACAATCAACCTCTGGATTACAAAATTTGTGAAAGATTGAC
TGGTATTCTTAACTATGTTGCTCCTTTTACGCTATGTGGATACGCTGCTTTAATGCCTTTGTATCATGCT
ATTGCTTCCCGTATGGCTTTCATTTTCTCCTCCTTGTATAAATCCTGGTTGCTGTCTCTTTATGAGGAGT
TGTGGCCCGTTGTCAGGCAACGTGGCGTGGTGTGCACTGTGTTTGCTGACGCAACCCCCACTGGTTGGGG
CATTGCCACCACCTGTCAGCTCCTTTCCGGGACTTTCGCTTTCCCCCTCCCTATTGCCACGGCGGAACTC
ATCGCCGCCTGCCTTGCCCGCTGCTGGACAGGGGCTCGGCTGTTGGGCACTGACAATTCCGTGGTGTTGT
CGGGGAAATCATCGTCCTTTCCTTGGCTGCTCGCCTGTGTTGCCACCTGGATTCTGCGCGGGACGTCCTT
CTGCTACGTCCCTTCGGCCCTCAATCCAGCGGACCTTCCTTCCCGCGGCCTGCTGCCGGCTCTGCGGCCT
CTTCCGCGTCTTCGCCTTCGCCCTCAGACGAGTCGGATCTCCCTTTGGGCCGCCTCCCCGCGTCGACTTT
AAGACCAATGACTTACAAGGCAGCTGTAGATCTTAGCCACTTTTTAAAAGAAAAGGGGGGACTGGAAGGG
CTAATTCACTCCCAACGAAGACAAGATCTGCTTTTTGCTTGTACTGGGTCTCTCTGGTTAGACCAGATCT
GAGCCTGGGAGCTCTCTGGCTAACTAGGGAACCCACTGCTTAAGCCTCAATAAAGCTTGCCTTGAGTGCT
TCAAGTAGTGTGTGCCCGTCTGTTGTGTGACTCTGGTAACTAGAGATCCCTCAGACCCTTTTAGTCAGTG
TGGAAAATCTCTAGCAGTACGTATAGTAGTTCATGTCATCTTATTATTCAGTATTTATAACTTGCAAAGA
AATGAATATCAGAGAGTGAGAGGAACTTGTTTATTGCAGCTTATAATGGTTACAAATAAAGCAATAGCAT
CACAAATTTCACAAATAAAGCATTTTTTTCACTGCATTCTAGTTGTGGTTTGTCCAAACTCATCAATGTA
TCTTATCATGTCTGGCTCTAGCTATCCCGCCCCTAACTCCGCCCATCCCGCCCCTAACTCCGCCCAGTTC
CGCCCATTCTCCGCCCCATGGCTGACTAATTTTTTTTATTTATGCAGAGGCCGAGGCCGCCTCGGCCTCT
GAGCTATTCCAGAAGTAGTGAGGAGGCTTTTTTGGAGGCCTAGGGACGTACCCAATTCGCCCTATAGTGA
GTCGTATTACGCGCGCTCACTGGCCGTCGTTTTACAACGTCGTGACTGGGAAAACCCTGGCGTTACCCAA
CTTAATCGCCTTGCAGCACATCCCCCTTTCGCCAGCTGGCGTAATAGCGAAGAGGCCCGCACCGATCGCC
CTTCCCAACAGTTGCGCAGCCTGAATGGCGAATGGG
[124 nt withheld, positions 4867-4990]
C
[91 nt withheld, positions 4992-5082]
A
[49 nt withheld, positions 5084-5132]
CCTTTGACGTTGGAGTCCACGTTCTTT
[37 nt withheld, positions 5160-5196]
ACCCTATCTCGGTCTATTCTTTTGATTTATAAGGGATTTTGCCGATTTCGGCCTATTGGTTAAAAAATGA
GCTGATTTAACAAAAATTTAACGCGAATTTTAACAAAATATTAACGCTTACAATTTAGGTGGCACTTTTC
GGGGAAATGTGCGCGGAACCCCTATTTGTTTATTTTTCTAAATACATTCAAATATGTATCCGCTCATGAG
ACAATAACCCTGATAAATGCTTCAATAATATTGAAAAAGGAAGAGTATGAGTATTCAACATTTCCGTGTC
GCCCTTATTCCCTTTTTTGCGGCATTTTGCCTTCCTGTTTTTGCTCACCCAGAAACGCTGGTGAAAGTAA
AAGATGCTGAAGATCAGTTGGGTGCACGAGTGGGTTACATCGAACTGGATCTCAACAGCGGTAAGATCCT
TGAGAGTTTTCGCCCCGAAGAACGTTTTCCAATGATGAGCACTTTTAAAGTTCTGCTATGTGGCGCGGTA
TTATCCCGTATTGACGCCGGGCAAGAGCAACTCGGTCGCCGCATACACTATTCTCAGAATGACTTGGTTG
AGTACTCACCAGTCACAGAAAAGCATCTTACGGATGGCATGACAGTAAGAGAATTATGCAGTGCTGCCAT
AACCATGAGTGATAACACTGCGGCCAACTTACTTCTGACAACGATCGGAGGACCGAAGGAGCTAACCGCT
TTTTTGCACAACATGGGGGATCATGTAACTCGCCTTGATCGTTGGGAACCGGAGCTGAATGAAGCCATAC
CAAACGACGAGCGTGACACCACGATGCCTGTAGCAATGGCAACAACGTTGCGCAAACTATTAACTGGCGA
ACTACTTACTCTAGCTTCCCGGCAACAATTAATAGACTGGATGGAGGCGGATAAAGTTGCAGGACCACTT
CTGCGCTCGGCCCTTCCGGCTGGCTGGTTTATTGCTGATAAATCTGGAGCCGGTGAGCGTGGGTCTCGCG
GTATCATTGCAGCACTGGGGCCAGATGGTAAGCCCTCCCGTATCGTAGTTATCTACACGACGGGGAGTCA
GGCAACTATGGATGAACGAAATAGACAGATCGCTGAGATAGGTGCCTCACTGATTAAGCATTGGTAACTG
TCAGACCAAGTTTACTCATATATACTTTAGATTGATTTAAAACTTCATTTTTAATTTAAAAGGATCTAGG
TGAAGATCCTTTTTGATAATCTCATGACCAAAATCCCTTAACGTGAGTTTTCGTTCCACTGAGCGTCAGA
CCCCGTAGAAAAGATCAAAGGATCTTCTTGAGATCCTTTTTTTCTGCGCGTAATCTGCTGCTTGCAAACA
AAAAAACCACCGCTACCAGCGGTGGTTTGTTTGCCGGATCAAGAGCTACCAACTCTTTTTCCGAAGGTAA
CTGGCTTCAGCAGAGCGCAGATACCAAATACTGTTCTTCTAGTGTAGCCGTAGTTAGGCCACCACTTCAA
GAACTCTGTAGCACCGCCTACATACCTCGCTCTGCTAATCCTGTTACCAGTGGCTGCTGCCAGTGGCGAT
AAGTCGTGTCTTACCGGGTTGGACTCAAGACGATAGTTACCGGATAAGGCGCAGCGGTCGGGCTGAACGG
GGGGTTCGTGCACACAGCCCAGCTTGGAGCGAACGACCTACACCGAACTGAGATACCTACAGCGTGAGCT
ATGAGAAAGCGCCACGCTTCCCGAAGGGAGAAAGGCGGACAGGTATCCGGTAAGCGGCAGGGTCGGAACA
GGAGAGCGCACGAGGGAGCTTCCAGGGGGAAACGCCTGGTATCTTTATAGTCCTGTCGGGTTTCGCCACC
TCTGACTTGAGCGTCGATTTTTGTGATGCTCGTCAGGGGGGCGGAGCCTATGGAAAAACGCCAGCAACGC
GGCCTTTTTACGGTTCCTGGCCTTTTGCTGGCCTTTTGCTCACATGTTCTTTCCTGCGTTATCCCCTGAT
TCTGTGGATAACCGTATTACCGCCTTTGAGTGAGCTGATACCGCTCGCCGCAGCCGAACGACCGAGCGCA
GCGAGTCAGTGAGCGAGGAAGCGGAAGAGCGCCCAATACGCAAACCGCCTCTCCCCGCGCGTTGGCCGAT
TCATTA
